>Addgene plasmid #109648 | actc1b-mKate2-rab5aa | depositor full sequence | sequence record 206585 | Full Sequence
CCACCTAAATTGTAAGCGTTAATATTTTGTTAAAATTCGCGTTAAATTTTTGTTAAATCAGCTCATTTTT
TAACCAATAGGCCGAAATCGGCAAAATCCCTTATAAATCAAAAGAATAGACCGAGATAGGGT
[37 nt withheld, positions 133-169]
AAAGAACGTGGACTCCAACGTCAAAGG
[32 nt withheld, positions 197-228]
GCTGGCTAAGAACTCATCAGCCTCCCCGGTCCATCTACCCACGTACCAATGCACCAATTGGCCACAATGA
CGGCTACTACATGGTGCCATTCCTTCCTCTTTATAGGAATGGAGACTACCTCCTGTCCAACAAGGCTCTT
GGATACGAGTACGCCTACCTGTTGGACCCAGGTCATTGCACAACACCAGAAATGCCCTCTGATCTGCAAA
AGACGTGAATATCTGTTCAGACACCCATATCCACTCTGTTCCACACAGGTCAGAGGTTTGTCCAGGAGTT
CTTGACAGAGGTGTAAAAAGTACTCAAAAATTTTACTCAAGTGAAAGTACAAGTACTTAGGGAAAATTTT
ACTCAATTAAAAGTAAAAGTATCTGGCTAGAATCTTACTTGAGTAAAAGTAAAAAAGTACTCCATTAAAA
TTGTACTTGAGTATTAAGGAAGTAAAAGTAAAAGCAAGAAAGAAAACTAGAGATTCTTGTTTAAGCTTTT
AATCTCAAAAAACATTAAATGAAATGCATACAAGGTTTTATCCTGCTTTAGAACTGTTTGTATTTAATTA
TCAAACTATAAGACAGACAATCTAATGCCAGTACACGCTACTCAAAGTTGTAAAACCTCAGATTTAACTT
CAGTAGAAGCTGATTCTCAAAATTGTTAGTGTCAAGCCTAGCTCTTTTGGGGCTGAAAAGCAATCCTGCA
GTGCTGAAAAGCCTCTCACAGGCAGCCGATGCGGGAAGAGGTGTATTAGTCTTGATAGAGAGGCTGCAAA
TAGCAGGAAACGTGAGCAGAGACTCCCTGGTGTCTGAAACACAGGCCAGATGGGCCCTCGAGCAGGAAAC
AGCTATGACCATGATTACGCCAAGCTATCAACTTTGTATAGAAAAGTTGGCACGCGCAGATTCCGTGTGG
GCCTGGTAATATCTTACCATTTTAAGCTATTTTAAGATTAGGGAAAAAAATTAAATAAAACTACTTTAAA
ATTACTTTCCTTAAAAAGCAACATATTTATTTAGTTTTTGTTTAACTGGCTCAAGATTGTAATATTTTAC
TTTTACATGTTTTTTTTAAGTACCTAAATGTGTTCAAAAGTAAAGTATGTTATTGTTTTTTTTTTTTTAA
TGTTAGCTAAGCTTTAAATTGTAATATATTACTTTTAAAAGTGACTTTTTAAAAATGTAAATAAAAAAGT
AACTATAAATGTGTAATGCATGTTATTTCTGTGGGTTTTTTAATTTTCATCTCAACTGGGCTTACAATTT
TAACATAATAAAAATCAAATCAAATCAAATCAGGCCCTTATTTGTCACATACACTCTTGTATACTGAAAT
AAACTAAATGTTGAGAAAAATTTAAATACACCAAAATAACGCATACCTTTTTTGTAATTACCTAAGTAAA
ACATTTAGTTCCTTTTTTAAGTGACTCAAGATTGTAATCTATTAATTGTAAAAGATAAAACTAGTGATCA
ATCTGACGTGCTTCTATGCAGCCTGTGAGATTAATTGTGATGTTTAATTATTAAACAATTTAAATGGATC
AAACATTTCACATGTGCTTATTGTGTCCAACAAAACCAGCAGAAGCACTTAAAAATATTGCATGACAACA
TGAGTTTTTAATGTAAATTATATATACTTCCTAAACGAAGTTAATCATATTTTCTAAAATAATAATGTCA
TTGAAATATTTAAATAAATGATAANCTTTAGTTGATTCAACATAAAATTGAAAGCAATAAGGACTTTTTT
TTTTTTACAGCGGTGAAGCAAAAGCNTGNAAATAATCATATAAATATAATAAATAAATAAATAAAATAAT
GGTTCTTGGTGCAAATATGAACACTTTAAATAAATATAGAATAAATATGATCAATAAGTCATAACGACGT
GTTTTATGTTGATTATAATTTAAACATGTTTCTAACGCAAGTTTTAAAAACTGTTTTAAAGTATTATTTT
AAGTTATAAGATCAATTTGACTCAACATTTTGTAGTGAAAATATGTTGTGTAAAATTAATATAATATACA
CTATAAAAATGCAAGGTTCCACACAATTCATTCATGTTGTCCCAACACAAATCGATTAAGTTAACAAATA
TATGTGGATTGAACATAAAAAATTAAGTTGTCCCAATGAAATCTCAAGAATTGTGTTGTTTCAGCTCATT
TTAAATAAGTAGTTTTAACAAGTAAAAAATAACATATTTTTGAGTGTGTATATATATATATTTATATATT
ACAAAATATAATAATATAAAATGTAAAAGATATAAACCATGCTACATATATTTAAGAGCTATTTTGCACA
TTACTTTTTTGCAAGCCATTTGAGTGTTTTTTTACAAATATATATTAGCTAAATATACAATATCTTAAAT
ATACAATTAATCAGACATGCAAAAAATGCATTTAACCTACATAAAAATACATGATCAACATATGTTTTAT
GCTGATTACAACTAAATCAAACGTAATGAAATTAATTTATAAAAGCGATTTAAATATGTCAATATTTTAA
GTTAAAATCACTTGAAACCTACTATAAATGAACTTAAATTTAAAAAATCTCCTTTAATTCCAATGCAGCA
CTGTTGTTTTTTCAGCTGAGGACCCCCGGTGCAGATGGTTGGCCCCCGGCCCGCTATTCTAAGGAAGCCT
TTCTTAATTTTAGGGCGGCGCTGCATGCGCTCAGATCAGATTCACGGGTGGAGAGGGTTATTTTCTCTTT
TTTATTTTTTCTTGCCTGCTCATATTTGGGCCTGTGTGAACCCCAGGCTCCGCCTCGGCCCCCAGGAGCC
GCTCTTATTTAAAGGGGATCCTCGCCTTCAGTCTTCGTCCCAGTGGAAGCATCAGTCTTGTGATAACAAC
TTGGTGAGTCCTACAGACCAGCGCTCGACTCTAGGCTTTAAATGCATTGATTTCTCTGGATTAGCTACCG
GGAGAGTTTTAACTTTGCTTATTAGTCTTGTGCTTGAACTGCTAGGTTTAAAGAGGGTTTTCTCTAATGC
ATGCATGAAGCGACAGCTGAAAACCAGAAATAGAGCGTTTGTCCTCCTGTTAAACTCTAGCCTTTCTTTG
GCATTTGTCAGTCCGAGTCTTCAGCTGCCGGCAGGAGATTGGGTTTCAGTAACACTTGCTGAGCACAAAC
TACACGTGCTTCCTTCAGATTTAATTCATTATTAATCATTCTAGATTTAAATGATCTTCTTACTCATTGC
TGATTATTTTAGCCTTGCGGAGCAGATTAAATGAGCACGTGTTTATTAAGATTGATTTAAATATAATTAA
TATTTCACCACTGTAGTTTTAAAATTGCCTTCTAAGTCATGGTTGATTTTTAATAGGTATCGGCTCTAAT
TAGATTACTATTTTGGTTTTTAAATGTTATTTCTATTTCATTTGTAGGCTCGTTTTTAATGTGATTTTAT
TAGATTCTAGTTTTAAAATCATCTTTTAGCCTTACTGAGCAGACTGAATGAACATGTTTCATTAAGATTA
ACTTCATTATAGTTAATTATTTAATCATTCTAGTGGATTATAAATCAGCTCTATTTAAATTGATTGTCGT
GTTTATTTCTATTTGATTTTTGATTATTTTTTAAGGTCGTTTTTATGTGATTTTTCCCCGATTCTAATTT
TAAACTAATTGTTTGATTTTTATATGATTCGACTCTTTTTAAATGAATTGTTTTGCTTTTTTTATTGAGC
ATATATATATATTATACAATTTCAATCAACAATTGTTGTGCTTTTTAAATGTTGTTTCTATTTCATTTCT
AGGGTCGATTTTATTCGATTCTAGTTTTAAAATCGTGATTTCTAACTCCTAACCTTACTGAGCAGACTGA
ATGAACATGTTTCATCAAGATTAACTTCATTATAGTTAATTATTGAATCGGGCTAGTGGTTTATAAATCA
GCTCTATTATAAATTAATTGTCATCATTATTTCTATTTAATTTTTATTATTTTTTTAGGATTATTTTTAA
GGGATTTTTTTCACGTTCTAGTTTTAAACTCAATGCTCATTACTGCTCACCCTTGCTGAGCAGTCTTTCG
TTAAGATTAAATTAATTAATAACCCATTCTAGTTTTAAAACAGTGTCTTAAGGCATAGCTGATATTTTAC
AAGTTTACTATTTAATATATCTCCATTTCTTTTTTTAGGGTCGATTTCATCTGATTTGATTAATTTTTAT
TATCTTCACTAAGCTTTTTGTTCTAGGTTTTATTCTCAGTATTATTACTGTTATATTTGAACTGAATTTC
TCCTCATAGTTTATTCATTTTATTTATTTATTTTTTGTTTATTCGCTATTTTGTATTTTAGTTTTTAATT
AGAAATTTTATTAGAATCGTTTTGAACTAGTTTTTATGCACTCTAACATTAATATTAAATCATAACTATT
ATTTTTATTATAATTTATTTGTGTTTATCTTTTTGTGTAGCTTTCATGTGTTTTTATTTTAGTTTTATTA
TGTTTGCATTGAATTTTTTGGACTAGTTTATATAACGATATACAGAAAAGCCATGACAACAAATGTTTTT
ATAATACCTATTAAGTATAAGCTAATCAGATTTCCACTATTCTGTTCAAAGTTAACATTATTAGCCATTC
TGATGGATCATTTGACATTTGTCATATGTCTTTATGAACACTGCTCTTTCAGATGCCACTTTTAAAGCTG
TTTTTTACAGTAAATGAACGTTTATTATTATGACATTATTTCCTAAGGCCTCTAGAGTACAGCAGGATGT
GGCGTGTGCATTACTGTGTAATTATGCTGACTGTAAATGTGCATTTATAGACTGTCAGCATGTCTGACTG
TGCGCTGTTGTGATTTGTCCTGCACAGACCAAGGCAAGTTTGTACAAAAAAGCAGGCTGCCACCATGGTG
AGCGAGCTGATTAAGGAGAACATGCACATGAAGCTGTACATGGAGGGCACCGTGAACAACCACCACTTCA
AGTGCACATCCGAGGGCGAAGGCAAGCCCTACGAGGGCACCCAGACCATGAGAATCAAGGCGGTCGAGGG
CGGCCCTCTCCCCTTCGCCTTCGACATCCTGGCTACCAGCTTCATGTACGGCAGCAAAACCTTCATCAAC
CACACCCAGGGCATCCCCGACTTCTTTAAGCAGTCCTTCCCCGAGGGCTTCACATGGGAGAGAGTCACCA
CATACGAAGACGGGGGCGTGCTGACCGCTACCCAGGACACCAGCCTCCAGGACGGCTGCCTCATCTACAA
CGTCAAGATCAGAGGGGTGAACTTCCCATCCAACGGCCCTGTGATGCAGAAGAAAACACTCGGCTGGGAG
GCCTCCACCGAGACCCTGTACCCCGCTGACGGCGGCCTGGAAGGCAGAGCCGACATGGCCCTGAAGCTCG
TGGGCGGGGGCCACCTGATCTGCAACTTGAAGACCACATACAGATCCAAGAAACCCGCTAAGAACCTCAA
GATGCCCGGCGTCTACTATGTGGACAGAAGACTGGAAAGAATCAAGGAGGCCGACAAAGAGACCTACGTC
GAGCAGCACGAGGTGGCTGTGGCCAGATACTGCGACCTCCCTAGCAAACTGGGGCACAGAGACCCAGCTT
TCTTGTACAAAGTGGTGGCCAATAGGGGAGGAGCAACACGCCCCAACGGGTCCAACGCGGGCAATAAGAT
CTGCCAGTTTAAACTGGTCTTGCTAGGAGAGTCAGCGGTGGGGAAGTCCAGCCTCGTTCTGCGCTTCGTC
AAAGGGCAGTTTCACGAGTTTCAGGAAAGCACAATAGGAGCGGCCTTTCTTACACAGACACTGTGCTTGG
ATGACACGACGGTAAAGTTTGAGATCTGGGACACAGCTGGACAGGAGCGCTACCACAGTCTGGCCCCCAT
GTACTACAGAGGTGCCCAGGCCGCCATTGTAGTTTATGACATCACCAATGAGGAGTCATTTGCAAGAGCA
AAGAACTGGGTTAAAGAGCTTCAGAGGCAGGCTAGCCCAAACATTGTCATCGCTCTGTCTGGGAACAAGG
CTGACCTTGCCAACAAGAGAGCTGTGGACTTCCAGGATGCTCAGTCTTATGCAGATGACAACAGTTTGCT
GTTCATGGAGACGTCAGCAAAAACCTCCATGAACGTGAACGAGATCTTCATGGCCATTGCGAAAAAGTTG
CCTAAGAGTGAGCCCCAAGCTGCCGGAGCCAACAGCGGGCGGAGTAGGGGTGTGGACCTCACAGAGACAG
CCCAACCCACTAAAGCCCCCTGCTGCAGCAACTAACGCAAAACAAAAATCCCCGTCAACTTTATTATACA
TAGTTGATAATTCACTGGCCGTCGTTTTACGGTACCATCGATGATGATCCAGACATGATAAGATACATTG
ATGAGTTTGGACAAACCACAACTAGAATGCAGTGAAAAAAATGCTTTATTTGTGAAATTTGTGATGCTAT
TGCTTTATTTGTAACCATTATAAGCTGCAATAAACAAGTTAACAACAACAATTGCATTCATTTTATGTTT
CAGGTTCAGGGGGAGGTGTGGGAGGTTTTTTAAAGCAAGTAAAACCTCTACAAATGTGGTATGGCTGATT
ATGATCCTCTAGATCAGATCTGCGAAGATACGGCCACGGGTGCTCTTGATCCTGTGGCTGATTTTGGACT
GTGCTGCTCGCAGCTGCTGATGAATCACATACTTCCTCCATTTTCTTCCACTGATTGACTGTTATAATTT
CCCTAATTTCCAGGTCAAGGTGCTGTGCATTGTGGTAATAGATGTGACATGACGTCACTTCCAAAGGACC
AATGAACATGTCTGACCAATTTCATATAATGTGAAAACGATTTTCATAGGCAGAATAAATAACATTTAAA
TTAAACTGGGCATCAGCGCAATTCAATTGGTTTGGTAATAGCAAGGGAAAATAGAATGAAGTGATCTCCA
AAAAATAAGTACTTTTTGACTGTAAATAAAATTGTAAGGAGTAAAAAGTACTTTTTTTTCTAAAAAAATG
TAATTAAGTAAAAGTAAAAGTATTGATTTTTAATTGTACTCAAGTAAAGTAAAAATCCCCAAAAATAATA
CTTAAGTACAGTAATCAAGTAAAATTACTCAAGTACTTTACACCTCTGGTTCTTGACCCCCTACCTTCAG
CAAGCCCAGCAGATCCACTAGTTCTAGAGCGGCCGCCACCGCGGTGGAGCTCCAGCTTTTGTTCCCTTTA
GTGAGGGTTAATTGCGCGCTTGGCGTAATCATGGTCATAGCTGTTTCCTGTGTGAAATTGTTATCCGCTC
ACAATTCCACACAACATACGAGCCGGAAGCATAAAGTGTAAAGCCTGGGGTGCCTAATGAGTGAGCTAAC
TCACATTAATTGCGTTGCGCTCACTGCCCGCTTTCCAGTCGGGAAACCTGTCGTGCCAGCTGCATTAATG
AATCGGCCAACGCGCGGGGAGAGGCGGTTTGCGTATTGGGCGCTCTTCCGCTTCCTCGCTCACTGACTCG
CTGCGCTCGGTCGTTCGGCTGCGGCGAGCGGTATCAGCTCACTCAAAGGCGGTAATACGGTTATCCACAG
AATCAGGGGATAACGCAGGAAAGAACATGTGAGCAAAAGGCCAGCAAAAGGCCAGGAACCGTAAAAAGGC
CGCGTTGCTGGCGTTTTTCCATAGGCTCCGCCCCCCTGACGAGCATCACAAAAATCGACGCTCAAGTCAG
AGGTGGCGAAACCCGACAGGACTATAAAGATACCAGGCGTTTCCCCCTGGAAGCTCCCTCGTGCGCTCTC
CTGTTCCGACCCTGCCGCTTACCGGATACCTGTCCGCCTTTCTCCCTTCGGGAAGCGTGGCGCTTTCTCA
TAGCTCACGCTGTAGGTATCTCAGTTCGGTGTAGGTCGTTCGCTCCAAGCTGGGCTGTGTGCACGAACCC
CCCGTTCAGCCCGACCGCTGCGCCTTATCCGGTAACTATCGTCTTGAGTCCAACCCGGTAAGACACGACT
TATCGCCACTGGCAGCAGCCACTGGTAACAGGATTAGCAGAGCGAGGTATGTAGGCGGTGCTACAGAGTT
CTTGAAGTGGTGGCCTAACTACGGCTACACTAGAAGGACAGTATTTGGTATCTGCGCTCTGCTGAAGCCA
GTTACCTTCGGAAAAAGAGTTGGTAGCTCTTGATCCGGCAAACAAACCACCGCTGGTAGCGGTGGTTTTT
TTGTTTGCAAGCAGCAGATTACGCGCAGAAAAAAAGGATCTCAAGAAGATCCTTTGATCTTTTCTACGGG
GTCTGACGCTCAGTGGAACGAAAACTCACGTTAAGGGATTTTGGTCATGAGATTATCAAAAAGGATCTTC
ACCTAGATCCTTTTAAATTAAAAATGAAGTTTTAAATCAATCTAAAGTATATATGAGTAAACTTGGTCTG
ACAGTTACCAATGCTTAATCAGTGAGGCACCTATCTCAGCGATCTGTCTATTTCGTTCATCCATAGTTGC
CTGACTCCCCGTCGTGTAGATAACTACGATACGGGAGGGCTTACCATCTGGCCCCAGTGCTGCAATGATA
CCGCGAGACCCACGCTCACCGGCTCCAGATTTATCAGCAATAAACCAGCCAGCCGGAAGGGCCGAGCGCA
GAAGTGGTCCTGCAACTTTATCCGCCTCCATCCAGTCTATTAATTGTTGCCGGGAAGCTAGAGTAAGTAG
TTCGCCAGTTAATAGTTTGCGCAACGTTGTTGCCATTGCTACAGGCATCGTGGTGTCACGCTCGTCGTTT
GGTATGGCTTCATTCAGCTCCGGTTCCCAACGATCAAGGCGAGTTACATGATCCCCCATGTTGTGCAAAA
AAGCGGTTAGCTCCTTCGGTCCTCCGATCGTTGTCAGAAGTAAGTTGGCCGCAGTGTTATCACTCATGGT
TATGGCAGCACTGCATAATTCTCTTACTGTCATGCCATCCGTAAGATGCTTTTCTGTGACTGGTGAGTAC
TCAACCAAGTCATTCTGAGAATAGTGTATGCGGCGACCGAGTTGCTCTTGCCCGGCGTCAATACGGGATA
ATACCGCGCCACATAGCAGAACTTTAAAAGTGCTCATCATTGGAAAACGTTCTTCGGGGCGAAAACTCTC
AAGGATCTTACCGCTGTTGAGATCCAGTTCGATGTAACCCACTCGTGCACCCAACTGATCTTCAGCATCT
TTTACTTTCACCAGCGTTTCTGGGTGAGCAAAAACAGGAAGGCAAAATGCCGCAAAAAAGGGAATAAGGG
CGACACGGAAATGTTGAATACTCATACTCTTCCTTTTTCAATATTATTGAAGCATTTATCAGGGTTATTG
TCTCATGAGCGGATACATATTTGAATGTATTTAGAAAAATAAACAAATAGGGGTTCCGCGCACATTTCCC
CGAAAAGTG
Features (pLannotate 1.2.2; 21 found; start..end, strand, type, name):
      7..228     -  rep_origin     M13 ori (fragment) (sequence partly withheld): M13 bacteriophage origin of replication; arrow indicates direction of (+) strand synthesis
    228..515     +  CDS            tyr (fragment) (sequence partly withheld): TYRO_ORYLA - Also known as tyro. Experimental evidence at transcript level: Swiss-Prot protein existence level 2. This is a copper-containing oxidase that functions in the formation of pigments such as melanins and other polyphenolic compounds. From Oryzias latipes (Japanese rice fish) (Japanese killifish).
   1097..1117    +  protein_bind   attB4: mutant version of attB; core recombination site for the Gateway® BP reaction BP Clonase™
   2025..2041    -  promoter       copia promoter (fragment): strong promoter from the Drosophila transposable element copia (Sinclair et al., 1986)
   5093..5113    +  protein_bind   attB1: mutant version of attB; core recombination site for the Gateway® BP reaction BP Clonase™
   5123..5818    +  CDS            mKate2: mKate2 is a basic (constitutively fluorescent) red fluorescent protein published in 2009, derived from Entacmaea quadricolor. It is reported to be a rapidly-maturing monomer with moderate acid sensitivity.
   5820..5844    -  protein_bind   attB2: mutant version of attB; recombination site for the Gateway® BP reaction BP Clonase™
   5846..6490    +  CDS            RAB5A: RAB5A_CANLF - Experimental evidence at protein level: Swiss-Prot protein existence level 1. Small GTPase which cycles between active GTP-bound and inactive GDP-bound states. In its active state, binds to a variety of effector proteins to regulate cellular responses such as of intracellular membrane trafficking, from the formation of transport vesicles to their fusion with membranes. Active GTP-bound form is able to recruit to membranes different sets of downstream effectors directly responsible for vesicle formation, movement, tethering and fusion (PubMed:8521472). RAB5A is required for the fu
   6514..6534    -  protein_bind   attB3: mutant version of attB; core recombination site for the Gateway® BP reaction BP Clonase™
   6538..6558    +  CDS            lacZα (fragment): LacZα fragment of β-galactosidase; lacZ fragment
   6574..6708    -  polyA_signal   SV40 poly(A) signal: SV40 polyadenylation signal
   6731..6814    -  CDS            large T antigen (fragment): large T antigen from SV40 (simian virus 40)
   7380..7420    -  misc_feature   MCS (fragment): pBluescript multiple cloning site
   7433..7451    -  promoter       T3 promoter: promoter for bacteriophage T3 RNA polymerase
   7496..7512    -  protein_bind   lac operator: The lac repressor binds to the lac operator to inhibit transcription in E. coli. This inhibition can be relieved by adding lactose or isopropyl-β-D-thiogalactopyranoside (IPTG). lac repressor encoded by lacI
   7520..7550    -  promoter       lac promoter: promoter for the E. coli lac operon
   7565..7586    -  protein_bind   CAP binding site: CAP binding activates transcription in the presence of cAMP. E. coli catabolite activator protein
   7599..7691    -  CDS            lacI (fragment): lac repressor; lacI; The lac repressor binds to the lac operator to inhibit transcription in E. coli. This inhibition can be relieved by adding lactose or isopropyl-β-D-thiogalactopyranoside (IPTG).
   7874..8462    -  rep_origin     ori: high-copy-number ColE1/pMB1/pBR322/pUC origin of replication
   8633..9493    -  CDS            AmpR: β-lactamase; bla; confers resistance to ampicillin, carbenicillin, and related antibiotics
   9494..9598    -  promoter       AmpR promoter: bla
