>Addgene plasmid #109648 | actc1b-mKate2-rab5aa | addgene full sequence | sequence record 221276 | Addgene NGS Result
GCAAGTTTGTACAAAAAAGCAGGCTGCCACCATGGTGAGCGAGCTGATTAAGGAGAACATGCACATGAAG
CTGTACATGGAGGGCACCGTGAACAACCACCACTTCAAGTGCACATCCGAGGGCGAAGGCAAGCCCTACG
AGGGCACCCAGACCATGAGAATCAAGGCGGTCGAGGGCGGCCCTCTCCCCTTCGCCTTCGACATCCTGGC
TACCAGCTTCATGTACGGCAGCAAAACCTTCATCAACCACACCCAGGGCATCCCCGACTTCTTTAAGCAG
TCCTTCCCCGAGGGCTTCACATGGGAGAGAGTCACCACATACGAAGACGGGGGCGTGCTGACCGCTACCC
AGGACACCAGCCTCCAGGACGGCTGCCTCATCTACAACGTCAAGATCAGAGGGGTGAACTTCCCATCCAA
CGGCCCTGTGATGCAGAAGAAAACACTCGGCTGGGAGGCCTCCACCGAGACCCTGTACCCCGCTGACGGC
GGCCTGGAAGGCAGAGCCGACATGGCCCTGAAGCTCGTGGGCGGGGGCCACCTGATCTGCAACTTGAAGA
CCACATACAGATCCAAGAAACCCGCTAAGAACCTCAAGATGCCCGGCGTCTACTATGTGGACAGAAGACT
GGAAAGAATCAAGGAGGCCGACAAAGAGACCTACGTCGAGCAGCACGAGGTGGCTGTGGCCAGATACTGC
GACCTCCCTAGCAAACTGGGGCACAGAGACCCAGCTTTCTTGTACAAAGTGGTGGCCAATAGGGGAGGAG
CAACACGCCCCAACGGGTCCAACGCGGGCAATAAGATCTGCCAGTTTAAACTGGTCTTGCTAGGAGAGTC
AGCGGTGGGGAAGTCCAGCCTCGTTCTGCGCTTCGTCAAAGGGCAGTTTCACGAGTTTCAGGAAAGCACA
ATAGGAGCGGCCTTTCTTACACAGACACTGTGCTTGGATGACACGACGGTAAAGTTTGAGATCTGGGACA
CAGCTGGACAGGAGCGCTACCACAGTCTGGCCCCCATGTACTACAGAGGTGCCCAGGCCGCCATTGTAGT
TTATGACATCACCAATGAGGAGTCATTTGCAAGAGCAAAGAACTGGGTTAAAGAGCTTCAGAGGCAGGCT
AGCCCAAACATTGTCATCGCTCTGTCTGGGAACAAGGCTGACCTTGCCAACAAGAGAGCTGTGGACTTCC
AGGATGCTCAGTCTTATGCAGATGACAACAGTTTGCTGTTCATGGAGACGTCAGCAAAAACCTCCATGAA
CGTGAACGAGATCTTCATGGCCATTGCGAAAAAGTTGCCTAAGAGTGAGCCCCAAGCTGCCGGAGCCAAC
AGCGGGCGGAGTAGGGGTGTGGACCTCACAGAGACAGCCCAACCCACTAAAGCCCCCTGCTGCAGCAACT
AACGCAAAACAAAAATCCCCGTCAACTTTATTATACATAGTTGATAATTCACTGGCCGTCGTTTTACGGT
ACCATCGATGATGATCCAGACATGATAAGATACATTGATGAGTTTGGACAAACCACAACTAGAATGCAGT
GAAAAAAATGCTTTATTTGTGAAATTTGTGATGCTATTGCTTTATTTGTAACCATTATAAGCTGCAATAA
ACAAGTTAACAACAACAATTGCATTCATTTTATGTTTCAGGTTCAGGGGGAGGTGTGGGAGGTTTTTTAA
AGCAAGTAAAACCTCTACAAATGTGGTATGGCTGATTATGATCCTCTAGATCAGATCTGCGAAGATACGG
CCACGGGTGCTCTTGATCCTGTGGCTGATTTTGGACTGTGCTGCTCGCAGCTGCTGATGAATCACATACT
TCCTCCATTTTCTTCCACTGATTGACTGTTATAATTTCCCTAATTTCCAGGTCAAGGTGCTGTGCATTGT
GGTAATAGATGTGACATGACGTCACTTCCAAAGGACCAATGAACATGTCTGACCAATTTCATATAATGTG
AAAACGATTTTCATAGGCAGAATAAATAACATTTAAATTAAACTGGGCATCAGCGCAATTCAATTGGTTT
GGTAATAGCAAGGGAAAATAGAATGAAGTGATCTCCAAAAAATAAGTACTTTTTGACTGTAAATAAAATT
GTAAGGAGTAAAAAGTACTTTTTTTTCTAAAAAAATGTAATTAAGTAAAAGTAAAAGTATTGATTTTTAA
TTGTACTCAAGTAAAGTAAAAATCCCCAAAAATAATACTTAAGTACAGTAATCAAGTAAAATTACTCAAG
TACTTTACACCTCTGGTTCTTGACCCCCTACCTTCAGCAAGCCCAGCAGATCCACTAGTTCTAGAGCGGC
CGCCACCGCGGTGGAGCTCCAGCTTTTGTTCCCTTTAGTGAGGGTTAATTGCGCGCTTGGCGTAATCATG
GTCATAGCTGTTTCCTGTGTGAAATTGTTATCCGCTCACAATTCCACACAACATACGAGCCGGAAGCATA
AAGTGTAAAGCCTGGGGTGCCTAATGAGTGAGCTAACTCACATTAATTGCGTTGCGCTCACTGCCCGCTT
TCCAGTCGGGAAACCTGTCGTGCCAGCTGCATTAATGAATCGGCCAACGCGCGGGGAGAGGCGGTTTGCG
TATTGGGCGCTCTTCCGCTTCCTCGCTCACTGACTCGCTGCGCTCGGTCGTTCGGCTGCGGCGAGCGGTA
TCAGCTCACTCAAAGGCGGTAATACGGTTATCCACAGAATCAGGGGATAACGCAGGAAAGAACATGTGAG
CAAAAGGCCAGCAAAAGGCCAGGAACCGTAAAAAGGCCGCGTTGCTGGCGTTTTTCCATAGGCTCCGCCC
CCCTGACGAGCATCACAAAAATCGACGCTCAAGTCAGAGGTGGCGAAACCCGACAGGACTATAAAGATAC
CAGGCGTTTCCCCCTGGAAGCTCCCTCGTGCGCTCTCCTGTTCCGACCCTGCCGCTTACCGGATACCTGT
CCGCCTTTCTCCCTTCGGGAAGCGTGGCGCTTTCTCATAGCTCACGCTGTAGGTATCTCAGTTCGGTGTA
GGTCGTTCGCTCCAAGCTGGGCTGTGTGCACGAACCCCCCGTTCAGCCCGACCGCTGCGCCTTATCCGGT
AACTATCGTCTTGAGTCCAACCCGGTAAGACACGACTTATCGCCACTGGCAGCAGCCACTGGTAACAGGA
TTAGCAGAGCGAGGTATGTAGGCGGTGCTACAGAGTTCTTGAAGTGGTGGCCTAACTACGGCTACACTAG
AAGAACAGTATTTGGTATCTGCGCTCTGCTGAAGCCAGTTACCTTCGGAAAAAGAGTTGGTAGCTCTTGA
TCCGGCAAACAAACCACCGCTGGTAGCGGTGGTTTTTTTGTTTGCAAGCAGCAGATTACGCGCAGAAAAA
AAGGATCTCAAGAAGATCCTTTGATCTTTTCTACGGGGTCTGACGCTCAGTGGAACGAAAACTCACGTTA
AGGCATTTTGGTCATGAGATTATCAAAAAGGATCTTCACCTAGATCCTTTTAAATTAAAAATGAAGTTTT
AAATCAATCTAAAGTATATATGAGTAAACTTGGTCTGACAGTTACCAATGCTTAATCAGTGAGGCACCTA
TCTCAGCGATCTGTCTATTTCGTTCATCCATAGTTGCCTGACTCCCCGTCGTGTAGATAACTACGATACG
GGAGGGCTTACCATCTGGCCCCAGTGCTGCAATGATACCGCGAGACCCACGCTCACCGGCTCCAGATTTA
TCAGCAATAAACCAGCCAGCCGGAAGGGCCGAGCGCAGAAGTGGTCCTGCAACTTTATCCGCCTCCATCC
AGTCTATTAATTGTTGCCGGGAAGCTAGAGTAAGTAGTTCGCCAGTTAATAGTTTGCGCAACGTTGTTGC
CATTGCTACAGGCATCGTGGTGTCACGCTCGTCGTTTGGTATGGCTTCATTCAGCTCCGGTTCCCAACGA
TCAAGGCGAGTTACATGATCCCCCATGTTGTGCAAAAAAGCGGTTAGCTCCTTCGGTCCTCCGATCGTTG
TCAGAAGTAAGTTGGCCGCAGTGTTATCACTCATGGTTATGGCAGCACTGCATAATTCTCTTACTGTCAT
GCCATCCGTAAGATGCTTTTCTGTGACTGGTGAGTACTCAACCAAGTCATTCTGAGAATAGTGTATGCGG
CGACCGAGTTGCTCTTGCCCGGCGTCAATACGGGATAATACCGCGCCACATAGCAGAACTTTAAAAGTGC
TCATCATTGGAAAACGTTCTTCGGGGCGAAAACTCTCAAGGATCTTACCGCTGTTGAGATCCAGTTCGAT
GTAACCCACTCGTGCACCCAACTGATCTTCAGCATCTTTTACTTTCACCAGCGTTTCTGGGTGAGCAAAA
ACAGGAAGGCAAAATGCCGCAAAAAAGGGAATAAGGGCGACACGGAAATGTTGAATACTCATACTCTTCC
TTTTTCAATATTATTGAAGCATTTATCAGGGTTATTGTCTCATGAGCGGATACATATTTGAATGTATTTA
GAAAAATAAACAAATAGGGGTTCCGCGCACATTTCCCCGAAAAGTGCCACCTAAATTGTAAGCGTTAATA
TTTTGTTAAAATTCGCGTTAAATTTTTGTTAAATCAGCTCATTTTTTAACCAATAGGCCGAAATCGGCAA
AATCCCTTATAAATCAAAAGAATAGACCGAGATAGGGT
[37 nt withheld, positions 4659-4695]
AAAGAACGTGGACTCCAACGTCAAAGG
[32 nt withheld, positions 4723-4754]
GCTGGCTAAGAACTCATCAGCCTCCCCGGTCCATCTACCCACGTACCAATGCACCAATTGGCCACAATGA
CGGCTACTACATGGTGCCATTCCTTCCTCTTTATAGGAATGGAGACTACCTCCTGTCCAACAATGCTCTT
GGATACGAGTACGCCTACCTGTTGGACCCAGGTCATTGCACAACACCAGAAATGCCCTCTGATCTGCAAA
AGACGTGAATATCTGTTCAGACACCCATATCCACTCTGTTCCACACAGGTCAGAGGTTTGTCCAGGAGTT
CTTGACAGAGGTGTAAAAAGTACTCAAAAATTTTACTCAAGTGAAAGTACAAGTACTTAGGGAAAATTTT
ACTCAATTAAAAGTAAAAGTATCTGGCTAGAATCTTACTTGAGTAAAAGTAAAAAAGTACTCCATTAAAA
TTGTACTTGAGTATTAAGGAAGTAAAAGTAAAAGCAAGAAAGAAAACTAGAGATTCTTGTTTAAGCTTTT
AATCTCAAAAAACATTAAATGAAATGCATACAAGGTTTTATCCTGCTTTAGAACTGTTTGTATTTAATTA
TCAAACTATAAGACAGACAATCTAATGCCAGTACACGCTACTCAAAGTTGTAAAACCTCAGATTTAACTT
CAGTAGAAGCTGATTCTCAAAATTGTTAGTGTCAAGCCTAGCTCTTTTGGGGCTGAAAAGCAATCCTGCA
GTGCTGAAAAGCCTCTCACAGGCAGCCGATGCGGGAAGAGGTGTATTAGTCTTGATAGAGAGGCTGCAAA
TAGCAGGAAACGTGAGCAGAGACTCCCTGGTGTCTGAAACACAGGCCAGATGGGCCCTCGAGCAGGAAAC
AGCTATGACCATGATTACGCCAAGCTATCAACTTTGTATAGAAAAGTTGGCACGCGCAGATTCCGTGTGG
GCCTGGTAATATCTTACCATTTTAAGCTATTTTAAGATTAGGGAAAAAAATTAAATAAAACTACTTTAAA
ATTACTTTCCTTAAAAAGCAACATATTTATTTAGTTTTTGTTTAACTGGCTCAAGATTGTAATATTTTAC
TTTTACATGTTTTTTTAAGTACCTAAATGTGTTCAAAAGTAAAGTATGTTATTGTTTTTTTTTTTTAATG
TTAGCTAAGCTTTAAATTGTAATATATTACTTTTAAAAGTGACTTTTTAAAAATGTAAATAAAAAAGTAA
CTATAAATGTGTAATGCATGTTATTTCTGTGGGTTTTTAATTTTCATCTCAACTGGGCTTACAATTTTAA
CATAATAAAAATCAAATCAAATCAAATCAGGCCCTTATTTGTCACATACACTCTTGTATACTGAAATAAA
CTAAATGTTGAGAAAAATTTAAATACACCAAAATAACGCATACCTTTTTTGTAATTACCTAAGTAAAACA
TTTAGTTCCTTTTTTAAGTGACTCAAGATTGTAATCTATTAATTGTAAAAGATAAAACTAGTGATCAATC
TGACGTGCTTCTATGCAGCCTGTGAGATTAATTGTGATGTTTAATTATTAAACAATTTAAATGGATCAAA
CATTTCACATGTGCTTATTGTGTCCAACAAAACCAGCAGAAGCACTTAAAAATATTGCATGACAACATGA
GTTTTTAATGTAAATTATATATACTTCCTAAACGAAGTTAATCATATTTCTAAAATAATAATGTCATTGA
AATATTTAAATAAATGATAAGCTTTAGTTGATTCAACATAAAATTGAAAGCAATAAGGACTTTTTTTTTT
TACAGCGGTGAAGCAAAAGCATGTAATAATCATATAATATAATAAATAAATAAATAAATAATGGCTCTTG
GTGCAAATATGAACACTTTAAATAAATATAGAATAAATATGATCAATAAGTCATAACGATGTGTTTTATG
TTGATTATAATTTAAACATGTTTCTAACGCAAGTTTTAAAAACTGTTTTAAAGTATTATTTTAAGTTATA
AGATCAATTTGACTCAACATTTTGTAGTGAAAATATGTTGTGTAAAATTAATATAATATACACTATAAAA
ATGCAGGGTTCCACACAATACATTAATGTTGTCCCAACACAAATCGATTAAGTTAACAAATATATGTGGA
TTGAACATAAAAAATTAAGTTGTCCCAATGAAATCTCAAGAATTGTGTTGTTTCAGCTCATTTTAAATAA
GTAGTTTTAACAAGTAAAAAATAACATATTTTTGAGTGTGTATATATATATATTACAAAATATAATAATA
TAAAATGTAAAAGATATAAACCATGCTACATATATTTAAGAGCTATTTTGCACATTACTTTTTTGCAAGC
CATTTTAGTGTTTTTTTTACAAATATATATTAGCTAAATATACAATATCTTAAATATACAATTAATCAGA
CATGCAATTAATGCATTTAACCTACATAAAAATACATGATCAACATATGTTTTATGCTGATTACAACTAA
ATCAAACGTAATGAAATTAATTTATAAAAGCGATTTAAATATGTCAATATTTTAAGTTAAAATCACTTGA
AACCTACTATAAATGAACTTAAATTAAAAAAATCTCCTTTAATTCCAATGCAACAGTGTTGTTTTTTCAG
CTGAGGACCCCCGGTGCAGATGGTTGGCCCCCGGCCCGCTATTCTAAGGAAGCCTTTCTTAATTTTAGGG
CGGCGCTGCATGCGCTCAGATCAGATTCACGGGTGGAGAGGGTTATTTTCTCTTTTTTATTTTTTCTTGC
CTGCTCATATTTGGGCCTGTGTGAACCCCAGGCTCCGCCTCGGCCCCCAGGAGCCGCTCTTATTTAAAGG
GGATCCTCGCCTTCAGTCTTCGTCCCAGTGGAAGCATCAGTCTTGTGATAACAACTTGGTGAGTCCTACA
GACCAGCGCTCGACTCTAGGCTTTAAATGCATTGATTTCTCTGGATTAGCTACCGGGAGAGTTTTAACTT
TGCTTATTAGTCTTGTGCTCGAACTGCTAGGTTTAAAGAGTGTTTTCTCTAATGCATGCATGAAGCGACA
GCTGAAAACCAGAAATAGAGCGTTTGTCCTCCTGTTAAACTCTAGCCTTTCTTTGGCATTTGTCAGTCCG
AGTCTTCAGCTGCCGGCAGGAGATTGGGTTTCAGTAACACTTGCTGAGCACAAACTACACGTGCTTTCTT
CAGATTTAATTCATTATTAATCATTCTAGATTTAAATGATGTTCTTACTCATTGCTGATTATTTTAGCCT
TGCGGAGCAGATTAAATGAGCACGTGTTTCATTAAGATTGATTTAAATATAATTAATATTTCACCACTGT
AGTTTTAAAATTGCCTTCTAAGTCATGGTTGATTTTTAATAGGTATCGGCTCTAATTAGATTACTATTTT
GGTTTTTAAATGTTATTTCTATTTCATTTGTAGGCTCGTTTTTAATGTGATTTTATTAGATTCTAGTTTT
AAAATCATCTCTTAGCCTTAATGAGCAGACTGAATGAACATGTTTCATTAAGATTAACTTCATTATAATG
AATTATTTAATCATTCTAGTGGGTTATAAATCAGCTCTATTTAAATTAATTGTCGTGTTTATTTCTATTT
AATTTTTGATTATTTTTTCAGGGTCGTTTTTATGTGATTTTTTCCCGTTTCTAATTTTAAACTAATTGTT
TGATTTTTATATGATTCGACTCTTTTTAAATGAATTGTTTTGCTTTTTTTATTGAGCATATATATATTAT
ACAATTTCAATCAACAATTGTTGTGCTTTTTAAATGTTGTTTCTATTTCATTTCTAGGGTCGATTTTATT
CGATTCTAGTTTTAAAATCGTGATTTTTAACTTCTAACCTTACTGAGCAGACTGAATGAACATGTTTCAT
CAAGATTAACTTCATTATAGTTAATTATTGAATCGTGCTAGTGGTTTATAAATCAGCTCTATTTAAATTA
ATCATCATCATTATTTCTATTTAATTTTTATTATTTCTTTAGGATTATTTTTATGTGATTTTTTTCACGT
TCTAGTTTTAAACTCAATGCTCATTACTGCTCACCCTTGCTGAGCAGTCTTTCGTTAAGATTAAATTAAT
TAATAACCATTCTAGTTTTAAAACAGTGTCTTAAGGCATAGCTGATATTTTACAAGTTTACTATTTAATA
TATCTCCTTTCTTTTTTTAGGGTCGATTTCATCTGATTTGATTAATTTTTATTATCTTCACTAAGCTTTT
TGTTCTAGGTTTTATTCTCAGTATTATTACTGTTATATTTGAACTGAATTTCTCCTCATAGTTTATTCAT
TTTATTTATTTATTTTTTGTTTATTCGCTATTTTGTATTTTAGTTTTTAATTAGAAATTTTATTAGAATC
GTTTTGAACTAGTTTTTATGCACTCTAACATTAATATTAAATCATAACTATTATTTTTATTATAATTTAT
TTGTGTTTATCTTTTTGTGTAGCTTTCATGTGTTTTTATTTTAGTTTTATTATGTTTGCATTGAATTTTT
TGGACTAGTTTATATAACGATATACAGAAAAGCCATGACAACAAATGTTTTTATAATACCTATTAAGTAT
AAGCTAATCAGATTTCCACTATTCTGTTCAAAGTTAACATTATTAGCCATTCTGATGGATCATTTGACAT
TTGTCATATGTCTTTATGAACACTGCTCTTTCAGATGCCACTTTTAAAGCTGTTTTTTACAGTAAATGAA
CGTTTATTATTATGACATTATTTCCTAAGGCCTCTAGAGTACAGCAGGATGTGGCGTGTGCATTACCGTG
TAATTATGCTGACTGTAAATGTGCATTTATAGACTGTCAGCATGTCTGACTGTGCGCTGTTGTGATTGGT
CCTGCACAGACCAAG
Features (pLannotate 1.2.2; 21 found; start..end, strand, type, name):
      2..22      +  protein_bind   attB1: mutant version of attB; core recombination site for the Gateway® BP reaction BP Clonase™
     32..727     +  CDS            mKate2: mKate2 is a basic (constitutively fluorescent) red fluorescent protein published in 2009, derived from Entacmaea quadricolor. It is reported to be a rapidly-maturing monomer with moderate acid sensitivity.
    729..753     -  protein_bind   attB2: mutant version of attB; recombination site for the Gateway® BP reaction BP Clonase™
    755..1399    +  CDS            RAB5A: RAB5A_CANLF - Experimental evidence at protein level: Swiss-Prot protein existence level 1. Small GTPase which cycles between active GTP-bound and inactive GDP-bound states. In its active state, binds to a variety of effector proteins to regulate cellular responses such as of intracellular membrane trafficking, from the formation of transport vesicles to their fusion with membranes. Active GTP-bound form is able to recruit to membranes different sets of downstream effectors directly responsible for vesicle formation, movement, tethering and fusion (PubMed:8521472). RAB5A is required for the fu
   1423..1443    -  protein_bind   attB3: mutant version of attB; core recombination site for the Gateway® BP reaction BP Clonase™
   1447..1467    +  CDS            lacZα (fragment): LacZα fragment of β-galactosidase; lacZ fragment
   1483..1617    -  polyA_signal   SV40 poly(A) signal: SV40 polyadenylation signal
   1640..1723    -  CDS            large T antigen (fragment): large T antigen from SV40 (simian virus 40)
   2289..2329    -  misc_feature   MCS (fragment): pBluescript multiple cloning site
   2342..2360    -  promoter       T3 promoter: promoter for bacteriophage T3 RNA polymerase
   2405..2421    -  protein_bind   lac operator: The lac repressor binds to the lac operator to inhibit transcription in E. coli. This inhibition can be relieved by adding lactose or isopropyl-β-D-thiogalactopyranoside (IPTG). lac repressor encoded by lacI
   2429..2459    -  promoter       lac promoter: promoter for the E. coli lac operon
   2474..2495    -  protein_bind   CAP binding site: CAP binding activates transcription in the presence of cAMP. E. coli catabolite activator protein
   2508..2600    -  CDS            lacI (fragment): lac repressor; lacI; The lac repressor binds to the lac operator to inhibit transcription in E. coli. This inhibition can be relieved by adding lactose or isopropyl-β-D-thiogalactopyranoside (IPTG).
   2783..3371    -  rep_origin     ori: high-copy-number ColE1/pMB1/pBR322/pUC origin of replication
   3542..4402    -  CDS            AmpR: β-lactamase; bla; confers resistance to ampicillin, carbenicillin, and related antibiotics
   4403..4507    -  promoter       AmpR promoter: bla
   4533..4754    -  rep_origin     M13 ori (fragment) (sequence partly withheld): M13 bacteriophage origin of replication; arrow indicates direction of (+) strand synthesis
   4754..5041    +  CDS            tyr (fragment) (sequence partly withheld): TYRO_ORYLA - Also known as tyro. Experimental evidence at transcript level: Swiss-Prot protein existence level 2. This is a copper-containing oxidase that functions in the formation of pigments such as melanins and other polyphenolic compounds. From Oryzias latipes (Japanese rice fish) (Japanese killifish).
   5623..5643    +  protein_bind   attB4: mutant version of attB; core recombination site for the Gateway® BP reaction BP Clonase™
   6544..6560    -  promoter       copia promoter (fragment): strong promoter from the Drosophila transposable element copia (Sinclair et al., 1986)
