[The description below was written by a language model from this plasmid's Addgene catalogue record and pLannotate feature annotations shown in this document.]
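Description:
actc1b-mKate2-rab5aa is a zebrafish expression plasmid made by Gateway cloning into the destination vector pDEST-actc1b-mKate2-ccdb. It is designed to produce a red fluorescent fusion of the small GTPase Rab5aa specifically in muscle. It is maintained in E. coli as a high-copy plasmid through a ColE1/pUC-type origin and is selected with ampicillin via the β-lactamase gene. pBluescript-derived remnants are also present, including an M13 origin fragment, lac promoter/operator elements, a T3 promoter and part of a multiple cloning site.

The expression cassette is laid out as a series of attB recombination scars. About 3.9 kb lies between attB4 and attB1 with no meaningful annotation apart from a very short, probably spurious, copia promoter match. From its position and the construct's name, this region presumably carries the actc1b (muscle actin) promoter, although the feature tables do not label it. The mKate2 coding sequence follows attB1, and an attB2 site links it to the zebrafish rab5aa open reading frame, which the annotation software matched by homology to mammalian RAB5A. This places the monomeric red fluorophore at the N terminus of the GTPase. The cassette ends with attB3 and an SV40 polyadenylation signal. A short match to medaka tyrosinase lies just outside the cassette, and its role is not stated in the record. The sequencing-derived and depositor sequences differ slightly in length but show the same feature order.

Rab5 marks early endosomes, so the construct serves as a live-imaging marker of this compartment in zebrafish muscle fibres. It was deposited with an in vivo cell biological screen of T-tubule formation.
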