Addgene plasmid #109648: actc1b-mKate2-rab5aa
Purpose: Muscle specific zebrafish expression of mKate2 fused to rab5aa
Depositing lab: Rob Parton. Depositing organization: University of Queensland, Institute for Molecular Bioscience. Publication: In vivo cell biological screening identifies an endocytic capture mechanism for T-tubule formation. Hall TE, Martel N, Ariotti N, Xiong Z, Lo HP, Ferguson C, Rae J, Lim YW, Parton RG. Nat Commun. 2020 Jul 24;11(1):3711. doi: 10.1038/s41467-020-17486-w. PubMed 32709891.
Backbone
  Vector backbone: pDEST-actc1b-mKate2-ccdb
  Vector type: Zebrafish plasmids
Growth in bacteria
  Bacterial resistance: Ampicillin, 100 μg/mL
  Growth temperature: 37°C
  Growth strain: DH5alpha
  Copy number: High Copy
Gene/Insert
  Gene/Insert name: rab5aa
  Species: D. rerio (zebrafish)
  Entrez Gene: rab5aa (a.k.a. fj38g08, hm:zehn1144, rab5a, wu:fj38g08)
  Tag / fusion protein: mKate2 (N terminal on insert)
  Cloning method: Gateway Cloning
Terms and licenses: Academic/Nonprofit Terms; Industry Terms: Not Available to Industry
How to cite: actc1b-mKate2-rab5aa was a gift from Rob Parton (Addgene plasmid # 109648 ; http://n2t.net/addgene:109648 ; RRID:Addgene_109648)
